Addgene plasmid #214236: pGEL846
Purpose: (Empty Backbone) FrCas9 genome editing plasmid in rice
Depositing lab: Yong Zhang. Depositing organization: Southwest University (SWU). Publication: Expanding plant genome editing scope and profiles with CRISPR-FrCas9 systems targeting palindromic TA sites. He Y, Han Y, Ma Y, Liu S, Fan T, Liang Y, Tang X, Zheng X, Wu Y, Zhang T, Qi Y, Zhang Y. Plant Biotechnol J. 2024 Sep;22(9):2488-2503. doi: 10.1111/pbi.14363. Epub 2024 May 7. PubMed 38713743.
Backbone
  Vector backbone: pTrans_210d
  Vector type: Plant Expression
  Selectable markers: Hygromycin
Growth in bacteria
  Bacterial resistance: Kanamycin, 50 μg/mL
  Growth temperature: 37°C
  Growth strain: DH5alpha
  Copy number: Unknown
Terms and licenses: Academic/Nonprofit Terms; Industry Terms: Not Available to Industry
How to cite: pGEL846 was a gift from Yong Zhang (Addgene plasmid # 214236 ; http://n2t.net/addgene:214236 ; RRID:Addgene_214236)
