[The description below was written by a language model from this plasmid's Addgene catalogue record and pLannotate feature annotations shown in this document.]
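Description:
pGEL846 is a roughly 19.6 kb plant expression T-DNA binary vector built on the pTrans_210d backbone and deposited as an empty backbone for FrCas9-based genome editing in rice. Outside the T-DNA borders it carries a ColE1/pUC-type origin with a bom site for propagation in E. coli, the pVS1 oriV with RepA and StaA replication and stability functions that support maintenance in Agrobacterium, and an aphA-3 kanamycin resistance gene for bacterial selection. Nopaline-type left and right border repeats delimit the region transferred to plant cells.

Within the T-DNA, a CaMV 35S-derived promoter (annotated as a 35SPPDK fragment plus minimal 35S) drives mCherry followed closely by the hygromycin phosphotransferase gene and a CaMV poly(A) signal, giving a visual red-fluorescent marker and hygromycin selection of transformed tissue; whether the two reading frames are fused or separated by a linker is not annotated. On the opposite strand, the maize polyubiquitin promoter and the Arabidopsis HSP18.2 terminator flank an unannotated stretch of about 4.2 kb, which is the expected position of the FrCas9 coding sequence, although the feature table does not label it. Between this cassette and the right border, two tRNA elements bracket a lac promoter/lacZα fragment with T3 and T7 promoters and a polylinker remnant. This arrangement is consistent with a replaceable stuffer for inserting guide sequences that are released by tRNA processing, but the guide scaffold and its promoter are not annotated. A user would insert a target-specific guide and deliver the plasmid to rice, with FrCas9 described in the associated work as targeting palindromic TA sites.
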