Features (pLannotate 1.2.2; 33 found; start..end, strand, type, name):
      1..174     +  promoter       35SPPDK promoter (fragment): hybrid promoter consisting of the cauliflower mosaic virus 35S enhancer fused to the maize C4PPDK basal promoter (Yoo et al., 2007)
    173..219     +  promoter       minimal CaMV 35S promoter: minimal 35S promoter from cauliflower mosaic virus
    294..1001    +  CDS            mCherry: mCherry is a basic (constitutively fluorescent) red fluorescent protein published in 2004, derived from Discosoma sp.. It is reported to be a very rapidly-maturing monomer with low acid sensitivity.
   1023..2048    +  CDS            HygR: aminoglycoside phosphotransferase from E. coli; aph(4)-Ia; confers resistance to hygromycin
   2089..2263    +  polyA_signal   CaMV poly(A) signal: cauliflower mosaic virus polyadenylation signal
   2341..2365    -  misc_feature   LB T-DNA repeat: left border repeat from nopaline C58 T-DNA
   2790..3584    +  CDS            KanR: aminoglycoside phosphotransferase; aphA-3; confers resistance to kanamycin
   3683..3752    -  ncRNA          RNA-OUT: Accession: RF00240 - RNA-OUT
   5009..5597    +  rep_origin     ori: high-copy-number ColE1/pMB1/pBR322/pUC origin of replication
   5783..5923    -  misc_feature   bom: basis of mobility region from pBR322
   6025..6064    -  CDS            rop (fragment): Rop protein, which maintains plasmids at low copy number; rop
   6267..6461    -  rep_origin     pVS1 oriV: origin of replication for the Pseudomonas plasmid pVS1 (Heeb et al., 2000)
   6527..7600    -  CDS            pVS1 RepA: replication protein from the Pseudomonas plasmid pVS1 (Heeb et al., 2000)
   8029..8658    -  CDS            pVS1 StaA: stability protein from the Pseudomonas plasmid pVS1 (Heeb et al., 2000)
   9218..9619    -  CDS            Y4CG_SINFN (fragment): Protein inferred from homology: Swiss-Prot protein existence level 3. From Sinorhizobium fredii (strain NBRC 101917 / NGR234).
   9959..9983    -  misc_feature   RB T-DNA repeat: right border repeat from nopaline C58 T-DNA
  10049..10203   -  CDS            lacZα (fragment): LacZα fragment of β-galactosidase; lacZ fragment
  10563..10633   -  ncRNA          tRNA: Accession: RF00005 - tRNA
  10773..10794   +  protein_bind   CAP binding site: CAP binding activates transcription in the presence of cAMP. E. coli catabolite activator protein
  10809..10839   +  promoter       lac promoter: promoter for the E. coli lac operon
  10843..10865   +  protein_bind   lac operator (fragment): The lac repressor binds to the lac operator to inhibit transcription in E. coli. This inhibition can be relieved by adding lactose or isopropyl-β-D-thiogalactopyranoside (IPTG). lac repressor encoded by lacI
  10908..10926   +  promoter       T3 promoter: promoter for bacteriophage T3 RNA polymerase
  10942..10965   +  misc_feature   MCS (fragment): pBluescript multiple cloning site
  10974..10992   -  promoter       T7 promoter: promoter for bacteriophage T7 RNA polymerase
  11000..11155   +  CDS            lacZα (fragment): LacZα fragment of β-galactosidase; lacZ fragment
  11160..11178   +  rep_origin     f1 ori (fragment): f1 bacteriophage origin of replication; arrow indicates direction of (+) strand synthesis
  11297..11367   -  ncRNA          tRNA: Accession: RF00005 - tRNA
  12936..13184   -  terminator     HSP terminator: efficient transcription terminator from the Arabidopsis thaliana heat shock protein 18.2 gene (Nagaya et al., 2010)
  17427..19417   -  promoter       Ubi promoter: maize polyubiquitin gene promoter
  19425..19450   -  misc_feature   MCS (fragment): pUC18/19 multiple cloning site
  19481..19503   -  protein_bind   lac operator (fragment): The lac repressor binds to the lac operator to inhibit transcription in E. coli. This inhibition can be relieved by adding lactose or isopropyl-β-D-thiogalactopyranoside (IPTG). lac repressor encoded by lacI
  19507..19537   -  promoter       lac promoter: promoter for the E. coli lac operon
  19552..19573   -  protein_bind   CAP binding site: CAP binding activates transcription in the presence of cAMP. E. coli catabolite activator protein
>Addgene plasmid #214236 | pGEL846 | addgene full sequence | sequence record 430353 | Addgene NGS Result
AAGGAAAGGCTATCGTTCAAGATGCCTCTGCCGACAGTGGTCCCAAAGATGGACCCCCACCCACGAGGAG
CATCGTGGAAAAAGAAGACGTTCCAACCACGTCTTCAAAGCAAGTGGATTGATGTGATATCTCCACTGAC
GTAAGGGATGACGCACAATCCCACTATCCTTCGCAAGACCCTTCCTCTATATAAGGAAGTTCATTTCATT
TGGAGAGGACACGCTGAAATCACCAGTCTCTCTCTACAAATCTATCTCTCTCGAGCTTTCGCAGATCCGG
GGGGCAATGAGATATGGTGAGCAAGGGCGAGGAGGATAACATGGCCATCATCAAGGAGTTCATGCGCTTC
AAGGTGCACATGGAGGGCTCCGTGAACGGCCACGAGTTCGAGATCGAGGGCGAGGGCGAGGGCCGCCCCT
ACGAGGGCACCCAGACCGCCAAGCTGAAGGTGACCAAGGGTGGCCCCCTGCCCTTCGCCTGGGACATCCT
GTCCCCTCAGTTCATGTACGGCTCCAAGGCCTACGTGAAGCACCCCGCCGACATCCCCGACTACTTGAAG
CTGTCCTTCCCCGAGGGCTTCAAGTGGGAGCGCGTGATGAACTTCGAGGACGGCGGCGTGGTGACCGTGA
CCCAGGACTCCTCCCTGCAGGACGGCGAGTTCATCTACAAGGTGAAGCTGCGCGGCACCAACTTCCCCTC
CGACGGCCCCGTAATGCAGAAGAAGACCATGGGCTGGGAGGCCTCCTCCGAGCGGATGTACCCCGAGGAC
GGCGCCCTGAAGGGCGAGATCAAGCAGAGGCTGAAGCTGAAGGACGGCGGCCACTACGACGCTGAGGTCA
AGACCACCTACAAGGCCAAGAAGCCCGTGCAGCTGCCCGGCGCCTACAACGTCAACATCAAGTTGGACAT
CACCTCCCACAACGAGGACTACACCATCGTGGAACAGTACGAACGCGCCGAGGGCCGCCACTCCACCGGC
GGCATGGACGAGCTTTACAAGTCGGGCGGAGGTGGCTCTGATATGAAAAAGCCTGAACTCACCGCGACGT
CTGTCGAGAAGTTTCTGATCGAAAAGTTCGACAGCGTGTCCGACCTGATGCAGCTCTCGGAGGGCGAAGA
ATCTCGTGCTTTCAGCTTCGATGTAGGAGGGCGTGGATATGTCCTGCGGGTAAATAGCTGCGCCGATGGT
TTCTACAAAGATCGTTATGTTTATCGGCACTTTGCATCGGCCGCGCTCCCGATTCCGGAAGTGCTTGACA
TTGGGGAATTCAGCGAGAGCCTGACCTATTGCATCTCCCGCCGTGCACAGGGTGTCACGTTGCAAGACCT
GCCTGAAACCGAACTGCCCGCTGTTCTGCAGCCGGTCGCGGAGGCCATGGATGCGATCGCTGCGGCCGAT
CTTAGCCAGACGAGCGGGTTCGGCCCATTCGGACCGCAAGGAATCGGTCAATACACTACATGGCGTGATT
TCATATGCGCGATTGCTGATCCCCATGTGTATCACTGGCAAACTGTGATGGACGACACCGTCAGTGCGTC
CGTCGCGCAGGCTCTCGATGAGCTGATGCTTTGGGCCGAGGACTGCCCCGAAGTCCGGCACCTCGTGCAC
GCGGATTTCGGCTCCAACAATGTCCTGACGGACAATGGCCGCATAACAGCGGTCATTGACTGGAGCGAGG
CGATGTTCGGGGATTCCCAATACGAGGTCGCCAACATCTTCTTCTGGAGGCCGTGGTTGGCTTGTATGGA
GCAGCAGACGCGCTACTTCGAGCGGAGGCATCCGGAGCTTGCAGGATCGCCACGACTCCGGGCGTATATG
CTCCGCATTGGTCTTGACCAACTCTATCAGAGCTTGGTTGACGGCAATTTCGATGATGCAGCTTGGGCGC
AGGGTCGATGCGACGCAATCGTCCGATCCGGAGCCGGGACTGTCGGGCGTACACAAATCGCCCGCAGAAG
CGCGGCCGTCTGGACCGATGGCTGTGTAGAAGTACTCGCCGATAGTGGAAACCGACGCCCCAGCACTCGT
CCGAGGGCAAAGAAATAGAGTAGATGCCGACCGGGATCTGTCGATCGACAAGCTCGAGTTTCTCCATAAT
AATGTGTGAGTAGTTCCCAGATAAGGGAATTAGGGTTCCTATAGGGTTTCGCTCATGTGTTGAGCATATA
AGAAACCCTTAGTATGTATTTGTATTTGTAAAATACTTCTATCAATAAAATTTCTAATTCCTAAAACCAA
AATCCAGTACTAAAATCCAGATCCCCCGAATTAATTCGGCGTTAATTCAGTACATTAAAAACGTCCGCAA
TGTGTTATTAAGTTGTCTAAGCGTCAATTTGTTTACACCACAATATATCCTGCCACCAGCCAGCCAACAG
CTCCCCGACCGGCAGCTCGGCACAAAATCACCACTCGATACAGGCAGCCCATCAGTCCGGGACGGCGTCA
GCGGGAGAGCCGTTGTAAGGCGGCAGACTTTGCTCATGTTACCGATGCTATTCGGAAGAACGGCAACTAA
GCTGCCGGGTTTGAAACACGGATGATCTCGCGGAGGGTAGCATGTTGATTGTAACGATGACAGAGCGTTG
CTGCCTGTGATCACCGCGGTTTCAAAATCGGCTCCGTCGATACTATGTTATACGCCAACTTTGAAAACAA
CTTTGAAAAAGCTGTTTTCTGGTATTTAAGGTTTTAGAATGCAAGGAACAGTGAATTGGAGTTCGTCTTG
TTATAATTAGCTTCTTGGGGTATCTTTAAATACTGTAGAAAAGAGGAAGGAAATAATAAATGGCTAAAAT
GAGAATATCACCGGAATTGAAAAAACTGATCGAAAAATACCGCTGCGTAAAAGATACGGAAGGAATGTCT
CCTGCTAAGGTATATAAGCTGGTGGGAGAAAATGAAAACCTATATTTAAAAATGACGGACAGCCGGTATA
AAGGGACCACCTATGATGTGGAACGGGAAAAGGACATGATGCTATGGCTGGAAGGAAAGCTGCCTGTTCC
AAAGGTCCTGCACTTTGAACGGCATGATGGCTGGAGCAATCTGCTCATGAGTGAGGCCGATGGCGTCCTT
TGCTCGGAAGAGTATGAAGATGAACAAAGCCCTGAAAAGATTATCGAGCTGTATGCGGAGTGCATCAGGC
TCTTTCACTCCATCGACATATCGGATTGTCCCTATACGAATAGCTTAGACAGCCGCTTAGCCGAATTGGA
TTACTTACTGAATAACGATCTGGCCGATGTGGATTGCGAAAACTGGGAAGAAGACACTCCATTTAAAGAT
CCGCGCGAGCTGTATGATTTTTTAAAGACGGAAAAGCCCGAAGAGGAACTTGTCTTTTCCCACGGCGACC
TGGGAGACAGCAACATCTTTGTGAAAGATGGCAAAGTAAGTGGCTTTATTGATCTTGGGAGAAGCGGCAG
GGCGGACAAGTGGTATGACATTGCCTTCTGCGTCCGGTCGATCAGGGAGGATATCGGGGAAGAACAGTAT
GTCGAGCTATTTTTTGACTTACTGGGGATCAAGCCTGATTGGGAGAAAATAAAATATTATATTTTACTGG
ATGAATTGTTTTAGTACCTAGAATGCATGACCAAAATCCCTTAACGTGAGTTTTCGTTCCACTGAGCGCT
GATGAATCCCCTAATGATTTTTATCAAAATCATTAAGTTAAGGTAGATACACATCTTGTCATATGATCAA
ATGGTTTCGCCAAAAATCAATAATCAGACAACAAAATGTGCGAACTCGATATTTTACACGACTCTCTTTA
CCAATTCTGCCCCGAATTACACTTAAAACGACTCAACAGCTTAACGTTGGCTTGCCACGCCTTACTTGAC
TGTAAAACTCTCACTCTTACCGAACTTGGCCGTAACCTGCCAACCAAAGCGAGAACAAAACATAACATCA
AACGAATCGACCGATTGTTAGGTAATCGTCACCTCCACAAAGAGCGACTCGCTGTATACCGTTGGCATGC
TAGCTTTATCTGTTCGGGCAATACGATGCCCATTGTACTTGTTGACTGGTCTGATATCCGTGAGCAAAAA
CGGCTTATGGTATTGCGAGCTTCAGTCGCACTACACGGTCGTTCTGTTACTCTTTATGAGAAAGCGTTCC
CGCTTTCAGAGCAATGTTCAAAGAAAGCTCATGACCAATTTCTAGCCGACCTTGCGAGCATTCTACCGAG
TAACACCACACCGCTCATTGTCAGTGATGCTGGCTTTAAAGTGCCATGGTATAAATCCGTTGAGAAGCTG
GGTTGGTACTGGTTAAGTCGAGTAAGAGGAAAAGTACAATATGCAGACCTAGGAGCGGAAAACTGGAAAC
CTATCAGCAACTTACATGATATGTCATCTAGTCACTCAAAGACTTTAGGCTATAAGAGGCTGACTAAAAG
CAATCCAATCTCATGCCAAATTCTATTGTATAAATCTCGCTCTAAAGGCCGAAAAAATCAGCGCTCGACA
CGGACTCATTGTCACCACCCGTCACCTAAAATCTACTCAGCGTCGGCAAAGGAGCCATGGATTCTAGCAA
CTAACTTACCTGTTGAAATTCGAACACCCAAACAACTTGTTAATATCTATTCGAAGCGAATGCAGATTGA
AGAAACCTTCCGAGACTTGAAAAGTCCTGCCTACGGACTAGGCCTACGCCATAGCCGAACGAGCAGCTCA
GAGCGTTTTGATATCATGCTGCTAATCGCCCTGATGCTTCAACTAACATGTTGGCTTGCGGGCGTTCATG
CTCAGAAACAAGGTTGGGACAAGCACTTCCAGGCTAACACAGTCAGAAATCGAAACGTACTCTCAACAGT
TCGCTTAGGCATGGAAGTTTTGCGGCATTCTGGCTACACAATAACAAGGGAAGACTTACTCGTGGCTGCA
ACCCTACTAGCTCAAAATTTATTCACACATGGTTACGCTTTGGGGAAATTATGAGGGGATCTCTCAGCAC
TGAGCGTCAGACCCCGTAGAAAAGATCAAAGGATCTTCTTGAGATCCTTTTTTTCTGCGCGTAATCTGCT
GCTTGCAAACAAAAAAACCACCGCTACCAGCGGTGGTTTGTTTGCCGGATCAAGAGCTACCAACTCTTTT
TCCGAAGGTAACTGGCTTCAGCAGAGCGCAGATACCAAATACTGTCCTTCTAGTGTAGCCGTAGTTAGGC
CACCACTTCAAGAACTCTGTAGCACCGCCTACATACCTCGCTCTGCTAATCCTGTTACCAGTGGCTGCTG
CCAGTGGCGATAAGTCGTGTCTTACCGGGTTGGACTCAAGACGATAGTTACCGGATAAGGCGCAGCGGTC
GGGCTGAACGGGGGGTTCGTGCACACAGCCCAGCTTGGAGCGAACGACCTACACCGAACTGAGATACCTA
CAGCGTGAGCTATGAGAAAGCGCCACGCTTCCCGAAGGGAGAAAGGCGGACAGGTATCCGGTAAGCGGCA
GGGTCGGAACAGGAGAGCGCACGAGGGAGCTTCCAGGGGGAAACGCCTGGTATCTTTATAGTCCTGTCGG
GTTTCGCCACCTCTGACTTGAGCGTCGATTTTTGTGATGCTCGTCAGGGGGGCGGAGCCTATGGAAAAAC
GCCAGCAACGCGGCCTTTTTACGGTTCCTGGCCTTTTGCTGGCCTTTTGCTCACATGTTCTTTCCTGCGT
TATCCCCTGATTCTGTGGATAACCGTATTACCGCCTTTGAGTGAGCTGATACCGCTCGCCGCAGCCGAAC
GACCGAGCGCAGCGAGTCAGTGAGCGAGGAAGCGGAAGAGGGCCTGATGCGGTATTTTCTCCTTACGCAT
CTGTGCGGTATTTCACACCGCATATGGTGCACTCTCAGTACAATCTGCTCTGATGCCGCATAGTTAAGCC
AGTATACACTCCGCTATCGCTACGTGACTGGGTCATGGCTGCGCCCCGACACCCGCCAACACCCGCTGAC
GCGCCCTGACGGGCTTGTCTGCTCCCGGCATCCGCTTACAGACAAGCTGTGACCGTTTCCGGGAGCTGCA
TGTGTCAGAGGTTTTCACCGTCATCACCGAAACGCGCGAGGCAGGGTGCCTTGATGTGGGCGCCGGCGGT
CGAGTGGCGACGGCGCGGCTTGTCCGCGCCCTGGTAGATTGCCTGGCCGTAGGCCAGCCATTTTTGAGCG
GCCAGCGGCCGCGATAGGCCGACGCGAAGCGGCGGGGCGTAGGGAGCGCAGCGACCGAAGGGTAGGCGCT
TTTTGCAGCTCTTGGGCTGTGCGCTGGCCAGACAGTTATGCACAGGCCAGGCGGGTTTTAAGAGTTTTAA
TAAGTTTTAAAGAGTTTTAGGCGGAAAAATCGCCTTTTTTCTCTTTTATATCAGTCACTTACATGTGTGA
CCGGTTCCCAATGTACGGCTTTGGGTTCCCAATGTACGGGTTCCGGTTCCCAATGTACGGCTTTGGGTTC
CCAATGTACGTGCTATCCACAGGAAAGAGGCCTTTTCGACCTTTTTCCCCTGCTAGGGCAATTTGCCCTA
GCATCTGCTCCGTACATTAGGAACCGGCGGATGCTTCGCCCTCGATCAGGTTGCGGTAGCGCATGACTAG
GATCGGGCCAGCCTGCCCCGCCTCCTCCTTCAAATCGTACTCCGGCAGGTCATTTGACCCGATCAGCTTG
CGCACGGTGAAACAGAACTTCTTGAACTCTCCGGCGCTGCCACTGCGTTCGTAGATCGTCTTGAACAACC
ATCTGGCTTCTGCCTTGCCTGCGGCGCGGCGTGCCAGGCGGTAGAGAAAACGGCCGATGCCGGGATCGAT
CAAAAAGTAATCGGGGTGAACCGTCAGCACGTCCGGGTTCTTGCCTTCTGTGATCTCGCGGTACATCCAA
TCAGCTAGCTCGATCTCGATGTACTCCGGCCGCCCGGTTTCGCTCTTTACGATCTTGTAGCGGCTAATCA
AGGCTTCACCCTCGGATACCGTCACCAGGCGGCCGTTCTTGGCCTTCTTCGTACGCTGCATGGCAACGTG
CGTGGTGTTTAACCGAATGCAGGTTTCTACCAGGTCGTCTTTCTGCTTTCCGCCATCGGCTCGCCGGCAG
AACTTGAGTACGTCCGCAACGTGTGGACGGAACACGCGGCCGGGCTTGTCTCCCTTCCCTTCCCGGTATC
GGTTCATGGATTCGGTTAGATGGGAAACCGCCATCAGTACCAGGTCGTAATCCCACACACTGGCCATGCC
GGCCGGCCCTGCGGAAACCTCTACGTGCCCGTCTGGAAGCTCGTAGCGGATCACCTCGCCAGCTCGTCGG
TCACGCTTCGACAGACGGAAAACGGCCACGTCCATGATGCTGCGACTATCGCGGGTGCCCACGTCATAGA
GCATCGGAACGAAAAAATCTGGTTGCTCGTCGCCCTTGGGCGGCTTCCTAATCGACGGCGCACCGGCTGC
CGGCGGTTGCCGGGATTCTTTGCGGATTCGATCAGCGGCCGCTTGCCACGATTCACCGGGGCGTGCTTCT
GCCTCGATGCGTTGCCGCTGGGCGGCCTGCGCGGCCTTCAACTTCTCCACCAGGTCATCACCCAGCGCCG
CGCCGATTTGTACCGGGCCGGATGGTTTGCGACCGCTCACGCCGATTCCTCGGGCTTGGGGGTTCCAGTG
CCATTGCAGGGCCGGCAGGCAACCCAGCCGCTTACGCCTGGCCAACCGCCCGTTCCTCCACACATGGGGC
ATTCCACGGCGTCGGTGCCTGGTTGTTCTTGATTTTCCATGCCGCCTCCTTTAGCCGCTAAAATTCATCT
ACTCATTTATTCATTTGCTCATTTACTCTGGTAGCTGCGCGATGTATTCAGATAGCAGCTCGGTAATGGT
CTTGCCTTGGCGTACCGCGTACATCTTCAGCTTGGTGTGATCCTCCGCCGGCAACTGAAAGTTGACCCGC
TTCATGGCTGGCGTGTCTGCCAGGCTGGCCAACGTTGCAGCCTTGCTGCTGCGTGCGCTCGGACGGCCGG
CACTTAGCGTGTTTGTGCTTTTGCTCATTTTCTCTTTACCTCATTAACTCAAATGAGTTTTGATTTAATT
TCAGCGGCCAGCGCCTGGACCTCGCGGGCAGCGTCGCCCTCGGGTTCTGATTCAAGAACGGTTGTGCCGG
CGGCGGCAGTGCCTGGGTAGCTCACGCGCTGCGTGATACGGGACTCAAGAATGGGCAGCTCGTACCCGGC
CAGCGCCTCGGCAACCTCACCGCCGATGCGCGTGCCTTTGATCGCCCGCGACACGACAAAGGCCGCTTGT
AGCCTTCCATCCGTGACCTCAATGCGCTGCTTAACCAGCTCCACCAGGTCGGCGGTGGCCCATATGTCGT
AAGGGCTTGGCTGCACCGGAATCAGCACGAAGTCGGCTGCCTTGATCGCGGACACAGCCAAGTCCGCCGC
CTGGGGCGCTCCGTCGATCACTACGAAGTCGCGCCGGCCGATGGCCTTCACGTCGCGGTCAATCGTCGGG
CGGTCGATGCCGACAACGGTTAGCGGTTGATCTTCCCGCACGGCCGCCCAATCGCGGGCACTGCCCTGGG
GATCGGAATCGACTAACAGAACATCGGCCCCGGCGAGTTGCAGGGCGCGGGCTAGATGGGTTGCGATGGT
CGTCTTGCCTGACCCGCCTTTCTGGTTAAGTACAGCGATAACCTTCATGCGTTCCCCTTGCGTATTTGTT
TATTTACTCATCGCATCATATACGCAGCGACCGCATGACGCAAGCTGTTTTACTCAAATACACATCACCT
TTTTAGACGGCGGCGCTCGGTTTCTTCAGCGGCCAAGCTGGCCGGCCAGGCCGCCAGCTTGGCATCAGAC
AAACCGGCCAGGATTTCATGCAGCCGCACGGTTGAGCCGTGCGCGGGCGGCTCGAACACGTACCCGGCCG
CGATCATCTCCGCCTCGATCTCTTCGGTAATGAAAAACGGTTCGTCCTGGCCGTCCTGGTGCGGTTTCAT
GCTTGTTCCTCTTGGCGTTCATTCTCGGCGGCCGCCAGGGCGTCGGCCTCGGTCAATGCGTCCTCACGGA
AGGCACCGCGCCGCCTGGCCTCGGTGGGCGTCACTTCCTCGCTGCGCTCAAGTGCGCGGTACAGGGTCGA
GCGATGCACGCCAAGCAGTGCAGCCGCCTCTTTCACGGTGCGGCCTTCCTGGTCGATCAGCTCGCGGGCG
TGCGCGATCTGTGCCGGGGTGAGGGTAGGGCGGGGGCCAAACTTCACGCCTCGGGCCTTGGCGGCCTCGC
GCCCGCTCCGGGTGCGGTCGATGATTAGGGAACGCTCGAACTCGGCAATGCCGGCGAACACGGTCAACAC
CATGCGGCCGGCCGGCGTGGTGGTGTCGGCCCACGGCTCTGCCAGGCTACGCAGGCCCGCGCCGGCCTCC
TGGATGCGCTCGGCAATGTCCAGTAGGTCGCGGGTGCTGCGGGCCAGGCGGTCTAGCCTGGTCACTGTCA
CAACGTCGCCAGGGCGTAGGTGGTCAAGCATCCTGGCCAGCTCCGGGCGGTCGCGCCTGGTGCCGGTGAT
CTTCTCGGAAAACAGCTTGGTGCAGCCGGCCGCGTGCAGTTCGGCCCGTTGGTTGGTCAAGTCCTGGTCG
TCGGTGCTGACGCGGGCATAGCCCAGCAGGCCAGCGGCGGCGCTCTTGTTCATGGCGTAATGTCTCCGGT
TCTAGTCGCAAGTATTCTACTTTATGCGACTAAAACACGCGACAAGAAAACGCCAGGAAAAGGGCAGGGC
GGCAGCCTGTCGCGTAACTTAGGACTTGTGCGACATGTCGTTTTCAGAAGACGGCTGCACTGAACGTCAG
AAGCCGACTGCACTATAGCAGCGGAGGGGTTGGATCAAAGTACTTTGATCCCGAGGGGAACCCTGTGGTT
GGCATGCACATACAAATGGACGAACGGATAAACCTTTTCACGCCCTTTTAAATATCCGATTATTCTAATA
AACGCTCTTTTCTCTTAGGTTTACCCGCCAATATATCCTGTCAAACACTGATAGTTTAAACTGAAGGCGG
GAAACGACAATCTGATCCAAGCTCAAGCTGCTCTAGCATTCGCCATTCAGGCTGCGCAACTGTTGGGAAG
GGCGATCGGTGCGGGCCTCTTCGCTATTACGCCAGCTGGCGAAAGGGGGATGTGCTGCAAGGCGATTAAG
TTGGGTAACGCCAGGGTTTTCCCAGTCACGACGTTGTAAAACGACGGCCAGTGCCACACTGAGCTCGATA
TCGGCGCGCCCCGGGAGCTCAGCGGCAAAACACACCTAGACTAGATTTGTTTTGCTAACCCAATTGATAT
TAATTATATATGATTAATATTTATATGTATATGGAATTGGTTAATAAAATGCATCTGGTTCATCAAAGAA
TTATAAAGACACGTGACATTCATTTAGGATAAGAAATATGGATGATCTCTTTCTCTTATTCAGATAATTA
GTAATTACACATAACACACAACTTTGATGCCCACATTATAGTGATTAGCATGTCACTATGTGTGCATCCT
TTTATTTCATACATTAATTAACTTGGCCAATCCAGAAGATGGACAAGTCTAGGCTCGAGTACCTGCACCA
GCCGGGAATCGAACCCGGGTCTGTACCGTGGCAGGGTACTATTCTACCACTAGACCACTGGTGCTTTGTT
GGGCACAATGCCCGCCATGAAGGTAAGTTCGGATCTCTCTAGGAGCCTGATTTGAACTCATCTTGTTAAT
TTCTTAACAAGACACTCAAACTGAGACCACCGGTGGAAAGCGGGCAGTGAGCGCAACGCAATTAATGTGA
GTTAGCTCACTCATTAGGCACCCCAGGCTTTACACTTTATGCTTCCGGCTCGTATGTTGTGTGGAATTGT
GAGCGGATAACAATTTCACACAGGAAACAGCTATGACCATGATTACGCCAAGCGCGCAATTAACCCTCAC
TAAAGGGAACAAAAGCTGGAGGACCTCGAGGGGGGGCCCGGTACCCAATTCGCCCTATAGTGAGTCGTAT
TACGCGCGCTCACTGGCCGTCGTTTTACAACGTCGTGACTGGGAAAACCCTGGCGTTACCCAACTTAATC
GCCTTGCAGCACATCCCCCTTTCGCCAGCTGGCGTAATAGCGAAGAGGCCCGCACCGATCGCCCTTCCCA
ACAGTTGCGCAGCCTGAATGGCGAATGGGACGCGCCCTGTAGCGGCGCCCGTCTCCAGGGGGGCACCCGT
CAGTGCATTGCGCGATGCATGCACTGCCTCCATTGCGGTCACGCCGCCACGTTTTGCAATCTTCACAAGT
TGGCCTGTGTCCAACTGTAAGGTCTCCTGCACCAGCCGGGAATCGAACCCGGGTCTGTACCGTGGCAGGG
TACTATTCTACCACTAGACCACTGGTGCTTTGTTCCTGCAGGCTGCACACACAATTACCGAAGCATGGTC
AGCAACTATGAACATGAAATTATAACAATACCAAGCAAGTACAGCAGAAATCAGTCAATCAAATTATTCC
AATATGTTAGATACACGATCTAAACCACAATAACATCAGTGTACCTATCAACACCAACAGTGACCTAACA
AAATAGAGAGTCGCACCGTGCTCGAGTTCACAAAAATAATCTGCAGGTCTATGAACTACTAGAATTCCAT
CGGCAAACTGATTCAATAACTACTAGCACTATCCCGAGAGCACATAAGGCAGGTTAATTAACATAGGCTA
GAATTTACAGGTGCAACAGTTGATAAGATAGGCATAAGCAAGTAAAATATCCTGAAAGCTATGCTATGTA
ATCACTAATCAACAAGACGCAGCCCTTAGATTAAACATGAACAGAGTAGAATCTATGCAACTAGAGGGAC
TGAATCAAAAACAACCTAAGCAAAATATACCTGAAGCTGCTACTTGGATCAACGAGAAAAACAGAGACTA
AATCCTACTGATTGAACAGATCGGAACAAATCACAACCCTAGCACAGTTCTACTTCTAGATCCGAACCAA
TAAATACTTGGACCACGAACAGCATCGCTCATAATCACAGATCCAGCATACCACGCGAACCCCATCTAAC
CCTGTTCAAATCTACCACAGATCGCAAAACGGAGACTAACAACAACATCTCACAATCACGAACAGGCCGG
GAAATCAAATCAAACGCGAGGAACGGAGAGGATCAGAAAATCGCATACCTTGAGAAGGCGATTCGACGCT
TCGCTTCGAGGGGAGATTTTTTTTTCTCTGCGATTTTGGGGATTCGATTGATGGAGGAAGAGGCGAGGAG
GGGGTGGGGTATTTATAGGTGGGGAGGGGGGGACTCGTGAGTGGGCCCAGGGGTGCGGTGGGTGGGGCCC
AGTGAGAATATAGACAAATAAAGAGAGGGAGAGGCGGTTTGGGGAGTCCGTCCCCACCACGCAAACGCGA
GAAGGAAAGAAAGGAACGGAAAGGGGGCGGGTCCAGACGGCGCCGCGGAGATATCGAGGAGGTGGAAAGC
TGATGCCGTTTGCTCACGGCGGGGTTGGTGGCCGTTAACACGCAGCGAAGCGGCGTTACTGCCGTGTACG
TTTTGTGACCTTTCGAAAGAGAGCCCCAGCCCAAGAAAGGCTGGCCAGGTTTTTTTGTACTGTGTACGAT
TACGACGGAAGAAAACATACTCGTTGTTTTGTATTGGTAGATACTGGGCCGTAGTAAAATTAGAATCAGT
TGTTAATTGGTTATTATATATACCATCTTAAGCTACCAAAATTAATAAAGTTGTGATGGCTATGGTATAT
TTTGGTAGTGAATTATATTGATTTGGTATATATTAGAATCAATCCAACCACAACACAACCAAAAATACCT
GAAGCTCAATATTGATGGTGCTTTTCGACTATCTAGCAAATGTGGTGAATGGGGCTTTATAATTGAAGCA
GCCCAGGATGCACTTTGTGCAGAGACTGATGTGCTCCGGCGCGCCGTCCGAGCTCCTTATCTTTAATCAT
ATTCCATAGTCCATACCATAGCACATACAGTAGTTATATGCTGCAGAAGAGATCCAACAAAACATTCACA
ATGGATTATAGAAACATTTGTTTATTCATTATAATGTGATCTTACATTCATTTAATATTAGAAAAAGCCA
CAAATTCATAACACAACAAGCCAAGAAAAAAACACAAACTTAAGCACACAAGCTTTTTATTTGACACACC
AAATATTTCATCTTCATCTTCATATACTCGAGTACGCGTTCACTTCTTTTTCTTAGCCTGTCCGGCCTTT
TTGGTGGCAGCAGGACGCTTTATAGTCAGCAGGTTCTTTCGAGTCTCATAAATTCCGCTAGGGGACTGAC
AAATTAGGTAAAATTCTGCATACTTTTCAGCTCGTAGGAGCTTGGAAATACTCATGACGCCTTCTTGCCC
TGAACCTCCGATAAGCTTAAGGTCAGCAGAAGTTTTGCAGTTTGTGCTGGTCAACTTCAATATCTGTAAA
ATAACCTTGCATTGATTCTCGATAGTTTGTTTCACAAATGCCTCTCTGTACTTCAGCAGCTTGGGTCCGA
TGGGGTTCTTGCGTTTCGAAAAAATAGTTGACCGGTGCTTTTCAGCGAGTTCGTCATAGAGCCGAAGATT
TTTCTTGCGAAAATCGTCCTTGGCCTCCGCAGACAAAGCGTCCGTTGAGCGCCCCCCGGCTATTTTTGAA
ATCATCCTGATATGTGCCTGCTCCTTGGCTGGCAAGCAGAGCTCAACCGCATTAGAGAGAGACAGATTGC
CACCCGTACGTCCGGTCAGGTAATAGTAATAGCCATCAATCAATAGAAGAGAGTACATTGGGATGCGAGT
CAGACGGACATCAGGCTGCACCATGCCGAGCACTTGTGCACAGTAGTGTTCGAGTTCCTCCTTGGTCTTT
AACTTCTCTTTAAGATGGATCGGGACATTCTCTATGCTCCTTATTGTTTTTTTCTTCTGCTGATGCTCAA
CAAGAAAGAAGTGGCTTCCCTTCACGTTGTCGTAGCCGCCGTAGGTGGACACCTGGTTTGCAAAGCGTGA
GTCTGAAGTTTTCACTGGAAGATGGACCCCAGGCTTTGCCTTCTTGGCGGCTATCAGGACGGAATCTGCC
AACCCACCTTTCCTCTCGTACGTCCGTTTTGTCACCATGGGCGAGGTCTTAAAAGCTGTCTTCTTCACTG
TTTTTAACGTCGTGTCATTTTCGGCAACCCACGCGGTCTGATCTCCGCGCTGGACATTGAAATCATACAT
CCTTCTTAAACTATAGGAGTGCAAATTACCAGATTTCCTCATCTTCTTAATAAAATTGATTGGATTTTTG
GTAAATTTGGTGTCATAAACGTTGCCGACAACGATGTTAAGATAGGCGTCTACGGCGTGGTGGTAATTGT
TCAAGTCCCGCGACTTTGGAATGTCGAACCGCTGCCGGAAGTCCGAGGTGTTTCCGGCCTTCACGTACAC
AACTTCTGAGTCAGGGAAACACTGGTTGATGAGTGATATAATTGCTTTTGTTCCCTGTCTAGTCTCCACC
AGTTGTCTGTTGACGAACTCCGCCAGCTCCTCATCGGTGAACGGAGTCGTCCGCATGAGTCGGTTGTATT
TCTCCTGAGACATGAAACCTTGCTTCAGGAGCATGGCCCAAAATCCTTTTTGTCTCGATTGAATTTGCTC
AGGAATGGGGTAGACGTCTTGTTTAATATGATTATTGAAGTCCTTGCTTGTGAGTACCAGATTGTTTTCT
AAGGAGTCATCTTTCTTCTTGCTTTGCGGGTGGATGTGGTCTATGTCGTACCGATTGCCGTGGAGTACAT
CCATGAAATCAATTAGCTTTCCACTATAAATATCCCTCCCCATCTGCCGGAAATAAAGATAGAGCTTCTT
GGACCTCAATTGGGCCTCTTCCAGGCTCTCGAGATCTCCAAACAATTCATCGTTCTTCATGCCTGCCTCC
TTGTAGAGATCTATCAACTGTTTCTTCCTAGACGCAGTCCTCTTCTTCTCCTGCTCCCCCCGCGCCATCT
CCATGAAAATCTTCTTAGGTGAATAACCAATGGTATCGACCACTTCTCTGAGGATCAAAAATGTCTGCCA
TATCATCCGGCGAACAGGAGCAGACAGATACATTCCATCGAGGTCGTCCGGCTCTATTGACCAGATGTCG
CGCGTCACGTAGTCATTTAACTCCTGCAGCTTCTTAGCGAATGCTGAGTCGTTGGAGAGGAGCTGCATCA
AGTTTTTTTGAGTATCACGAAGCGCTCTAATTATGGTAACAGGATTTCCTGCTTCGTCCTTGTACCCCTC
CATCTCGAGGAATGCCCTGCTCAGGTTCCCCCACTCGGAGAACTTGAAGCCAGCAATCCGTCGAATTTGT
TGATCTGTAAGTTCCGGATAGTTATCCTCGAGCTTTCTCTTAAGAAACTTGCGCGAATCGCCATAGACAG
TGGACCATTCAATAATCTGTTCAGCCATCACCTTCTGTGTATCGTTCAGTGTCTTAACGCCAAAAAGCTC
GCAGAATTTTTTGTAACTCGACAGGGACGATTTAAAGTCCTTGTCAATGCCTGTTAGAACAAACTCCTCC
GTTGAAGAATTGGTGAGCACACTCCTGAGGAATAACTGCAGTTTTTTTCCAGTGACTTTTTTGCCAGAAT
AGAAGCACTGCTCGAAGATCATACGCTTTAGGCCTGGCTGAATTTCATCTGGGTACATCCCATTTATCCT
GAGGTTGTTGAGCTCATTCAGGACTTCGAATTCTTGATACAGCAAGCTAGATTTTGGGAGTACCTTCTCG
GTCCTGAGGTAAGTACAACTGTTCACCAAATTCTTGATGAACAGATCGGCGCTAGCGGACTCATCAATGA
TTTCTTCGAAGTTCCACGGCCGTACCGGGATTTGCTCGTGCCCGTCCCTCCTAACAGCCCAACCGTGCCC
TTGATTGTCCGTGTTCTTGAGTGGGCCGATGTAGTACGGGATTCTAAAGCTGAACAGCGCCTCGATTCTG
TCAATGGCAGTCATATCTCTTTCATCCTTCTCTGTTAGAAAGGGGTAGTGCTTGGACGCATTTTGCAGGA
TCTTTCGTAGTTCTTTTAGCTGTAACTGATTCGGGACAAAGCCGTTCTGAGGCCCAGTTTGCTTAAGGAG
GAAAGTGCCCTCTATTATCTCCTTCTGGATCTCCGTTTTTTCACTGCACTCAGGGATCTTTTCGAGCATT
TTGTTGATACTCTTGTAGAAGTCCTCTTGCTTGGCTTTGGCTGTTCTACAACGCTTCTCACCATCATACT
CGGTGCTGCCAATATAATGCGAATAGTTGGCCTTCTCCATCTTGCGGAAGAAGTTGTCGTATTCTTCCGG
GATATACTCGCGGAACAATGTTTTCAGCTTAACAAGATCACTATGATGCTTATCGTACGCCGCCACGCGG
GCCTCAGCTAGATACGAGTAATAATGACCGGTCAATGTATCTTTCATGTAGCTGTTGAGGAGGCTCCATG
AATATAGCGAGTAGATAGATTCGATATACTCAAGCGCAAGACCGTCGATGACGCCCTCTATATCGGGAAG
AATCTCCTCCAGGGTCTTTTCGCGGAAAGAAAATGAATACTTGTACTCCTCCGTATCTTTATCTTCCATC
ATAATGAGATCGCCTAACTTGGCTTTTTGACCTGTGAGAACCTTCACGAACTGGGAAACGGCCTTTTTGG
ACTCTTTGTTGGGTTGCAATATCTCAAGAATTTGCTGTTCTTTGTCACGCCTCGTTATTCGGCTATCCGT
CAAGATATCAGTTAAGACTTTTTGGTTTGAGACGAGCGGGATGCTGATTTGTATCTCGTTCATGCAGTCT
TCGAGAAACTGTATCAGTTCTTCGGGACCTGTATTGTCCGTATCCACGTCCCCCTTGTCGAGGAAATGGC
CTGGATGCTGGAACAACGAGTGGATTCCCAGGAATACAAGGCGAATATCAAACCTCTCATTGGATTCGAT
TAAGGCTTTTCTCAGATGGTAGATGGTCGGGTACTGGTTGTAGTATTCTACATCTGTGTACCCGGAATCA
TTGAACAGGGTGTACTTCTCTGGCACCCTCTTGTCGCTAATAACAAACCGAGAATCCTCCATTCTTTTTA
AAAACCCAGAATCGATCTTTGTGATTTCATTCTGAAATTCCTCACTCAATAGTCGATTCCTGACCTGCTG
CCTCTGTTTCCTTCGACGAGCGACCCGGAACCCCCGGCGTTCCGCCGCCGTTTTCGCTTCTTCGAACTGG
CGAACGCCCCACAAATCCTTGCCTTTTCTGCGGATTAGATTGTACTCGGAGTCACTCACCGCCCAGCCAG
CTGAGGATGTGCCCATGTCCAGACCAATGTAGTAATCCGCGTTCTTATTGAGCTTTTCCGACTCCTTGGT
GCAAGCCGCAGGCACCCCGTGAATACCAACCTTCCGCTTCTTCTTAGGAGCCATGGCGGCCTGCAGGAAG
TAACACCAAACAACAGGGTGAGCATCGACAAAAGAAACAGTACCAAGCAAATAAATAGCGTATGAAGGCA
GGGCTAAAAAAATCCACATATAGCTGCTGCATATGCCATCATCCAAGTATATCAAGATCAAAATAATTAT
AAAACATACTTGTTTATTATAATAGATAGGTACTCAAGGTTAGAGCATATGAATAGATGCTGCATATGCC
ATCATGTATATGCATCAGTAAAACCCACATCAACATGTATACCTATCCTAGATCGATATTTCCATCCATC
TTAAACTCGTAACTATGAAGATGTATGACACACACATACAGTTCCAAAATTAATAAATACACCAGGTAGT
TTGAAACAGTATTCTACTCCGATCTAGAACGAATGAACGACCGCCCAACCACACCACATCATCACAACCA
AGCGAACAAAAAGCATCTCTGTATATGCATCAGTAAAACCCGCATCAACATGTATACCTATCCTAGATCG
ATATTTCCATCCATCATCTTCAATTCGTAACTATGAATATGTATGGCACACACATACAGATCCAAAATTA
ATAAATCCACCAGGTAGTTTGAAACAGAATTAATTCTACTCCGATCTAGAACGACCGCCCAACCAGACCA
CATCATCACAACCAAGACAAAAAAAAGCATGAAAAGATGACCCGACAAACAAGTGCACGGCATATATTGA
AATAAAGGAAAAGGGCAAACCAAACCCTATGCAACGAAACAAAAAAAATCATGAAATCGATCCCGTCTGC
GGAACGGCTAGAGCCATCCCAGGATTCCCCAAAGAGAAACACTGGCAAGTTAGCAATCAGAACGTGTCTG
ACGTACAGGTCGCATCCGTGTACGAACGCTAGCAGCACGGATCTAACACAAACACGGATCTAACACAAAC
ATGAACAGAAGTAGAACTACCGGGCCCTAACCATGGACCGGAACGCCGATCTAGAGAAGGTAGAGAGGGG
GGGGGGGGAGGACGAGCGGCGTACCTTGAAGCGGAGGTGCCGACGGGTGGATTTGGGGGAGATCTGGTTG
TGTGTGTGTGCGCTCCGAACAACACGAGGTTGGGGAAAGAGGGTGTGGAGGGGGTGTCTATTTATTACGG
CGGGCGAGGAAGGGAAAGCGAAGGAGCGGTGGGAAAGGAATCCCCCGTAGCTGCCGGTGCCGTGAGAGGA
GGAGGAGGCCGCCTGCCGTGCCGGCTCACGTCTGCCGCTCCGCCACGCAATTTCTGGATGCCGACAGCGG
AGCAAGTCCAACGGTGGAGCGGAACTCTCGAGAGGGGTCCAGAGGCAGCGACAGAGATGCCGTGCCGTCT
GCTTCGCTTGGCCCGACGCGACGCTGCTGGTTCGCTGGTTGGTGTCCGTTAGACTCGTCGACGGCGTTTA
ACAGGCTGGCATTATCTACTCGAAACAAGAAAAATGTTTCCTTAGTTTTTTTAATTTCTTAAAGGGTATT
TGTTTAATTTTTAGTCACTTTATTTTATTCTATTTTATATCTAAATTATTAAATAAAAAAACTAAAATAG
AGTTTTAGTTTTCTTAATTTAGAGGCTAAAATAGAATAAAATAGATGTACTAAAAAAATTAGTCTATAAA
AACCATTAACCCTAAACCCTAAATGGATGTACTAATAAAATGGATGAAGTATTATATAGGTGAAGCTATT
TGCAAAAAAAAAGGAGAACACATGCACACTAAAAAGATAAAACTGTAGAGTCCTGTTGTCAAAATACTCA
ATTGTCCTTTAGACCATGTCTAACTGTTCATTTATATGATTCTCTAAAACACTGATATTATTGTAGTACT
ATAGATTATATTATTCGTAGAGTAAAGTTTAAATATATGTATAAAGATAGATAAACTGCACTTCAAACAA
GTGTGACAAAAAAAATATGTGGTAATTTTTTATAACTTAGACATGCAATGCTCATTATCTCTAGAGAGGG
GCACGACCGGGTCACGCTGCACTGCAGGCGCGCCGATCCCCGGGTACCGAGCTCGAATTCGTAATCATGT
CATAGCTGTTTCCTGTGTGAAATTGTTATCCGCTCACAATTCCACACAACATACGAGCCGGAAGCATAAA
GTGTAAAGCCTGGGGTGCCTAATGAGTGAGCTAACTCACATTAATTGCGTTGCGC
